Addgene plasmid #177247: hu6-sgCebpb_v1 (opti)
Purpose: Same as pLL3.3;U6(BstXI)-XhoI-chimeric RNA;PGK-Cre but XhoI stuffer removed, expresses Cebpb gRNA
Depositing lab: Monte Winslow. Depositing organization: Stanford University. Publication: LKB1 drives stasis and C/EBP-mediated reprogramming to an alveolar type II fate in lung cancer. Murray CW, Brady JJ, Han M, Cai H, Tsai MK, Pierce SE, Cheng R, Demeter J, Feldser DM, Jackson PK, Shackelford DB, Winslow MM. Nat Commun. 2022 Feb 28;13(1):1090. doi: 10.1038/s41467-022-28619-8. PubMed 35228570.
Backbone
  Vector backbone: pLL3.3
  Vector type: Lentiviral
Growth in bacteria
  Bacterial resistance: Ampicillin, 100 μg/mL
  Growth temperature: 37°C
  Growth strain: NEB Stable
  Copy number: High Copy
Gene/Insert
  Gene/Insert name: sgCebpb_1st
  gRNA/shRNA sequence: GATGGGTCTAAAGGCGGCGGG
  Species: M. musculus (mouse)
  Promoter: hU6
  Cloning method: Ligation Independent Cloning
Terms and licenses: Academic/Nonprofit Terms; Industry Terms: Not Available to Industry
How to cite: hu6-sgCebpb_v1 (opti) was a gift from Monte Winslow (Addgene plasmid # 177247 ; http://n2t.net/addgene:177247 ; RRID:Addgene_177247)
