[The description below was written by a language model from this plasmid's Addgene catalogue record and pLannotate feature annotations shown in this document.]
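Description:
hu6-sgCebpb_v1 (opti) is a lentiviral transfer plasmid built on the pLL3.3 backbone that delivers both a CRISPR guide RNA against mouse Cebpb and Cre recombinase from a single virus. According to the record it is the same design as the parental pLL3.3 U6-chimeric RNA/PGK-Cre vector, except that the XhoI stuffer has been removed and replaced with the Cebpb-targeting spacer. It is propagated in bacteria through a high-copy ColE1/pUC-type origin and selected with ampicillin via the β-lactamase gene.

The viral genome is transcribed from a CMV enhancer/promoter fused to a truncated HIV-1 5' LTR. This is followed by the Ψ packaging signal with a partial gag sequence, the Rev response element for Rev-dependent nuclear export of the genomic RNA, and the cPPT/CTS element. Downstream, a human U6 RNA polymerase III promoter drives the sgRNA, made up of the Cebpb spacer joined to a Streptococcus pyogenes Cas9 scaffold; "opti" in the name suggests an optimised scaffold, though the record does not define it. A separate mouse PGK promoter drives the Cre coding sequence, followed by a WPRE to enhance transcript expression and a truncated 3' LTR region.

The plasmid encodes no Cas9, so editing requires the nuclease to be supplied by the recipient cells or animals. The arrangement suits systems in which Cre recombines loxP-flanked alleles in the transduced cell while the guide directs disruption of Cebpb there. The associated publication concerns LKB1 and C/EBP factors in lung cancer, which is consistent with use in mouse tumour models, although the record does not spell out the experimental details.
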