Features (pLannotate 1.2.2; 21 found; start..end, strand, type, name):
      5..593     +  misc_feature   WPRE: woodchuck hepatitis virus posttranscriptional regulatory element
    594..613     +  misc_feature   MCS (fragment): pBluescript multiple cloning site
    615..1115    +  CDS            nef (fragment): NEF_HV1LA - Experimental evidence at protein level: Swiss-Prot protein existence level 1. Extracellular Nef protein targets CD4(+) T-lymphocytes for apoptosis by interacting with CXCR4 surface receptors. From Human immunodeficiency virus type 1 group M subtype B (isolate Lai) (HIV-1).
   1122..1302    +  LTR            5' LTR (truncated): truncated 5' long terminal repeat (LTR) from HIV-1
   1364..1952    -  rep_origin     ori: high-copy-number ColE1/pMB1/pBR322/pUC origin of replication
   2123..2983    -  CDS            AmpR: β-lactamase; bla; confers resistance to ampicillin, carbenicillin, and related antibiotics
   2984..3088    -  promoter       AmpR promoter: bla
   3147..3199    -  misc_feature   bom (fragment): basis of mobility region from pBR322
   3354..3733    +  enhancer       CMV enhancer: human cytomegalovirus immediate early enhancer
   3734..3933    +  promoter       CMV promoter: human cytomegalovirus (CMV) immediate early promoter
   3951..4131    +  LTR            5' LTR (truncated): truncated 5' long terminal repeat (LTR) from HIV-1
   4178..4303    +  misc_feature   HIV-1 Ψ: packaging signal of human immunodeficiency virus type 1
   4287..4625    +  CDS            HIV-1 gag (fragment): gag protein from human immunodeficiency virus 1; gag
   4800..5033    +  misc_feature   RRE: The Rev response element (RRE) of HIV-1 allows for Rev-dependent mRNA export from the nucleus to the cytoplasm.
   5410..5510    +  CDS            Rev (fragment): human immunodeficiency virus 1 (HIV-1) Rev protein; rev; enhances nuclear export of unspliced and incompletely spliced viral mRNAs
   5560..5677    +  misc_feature   cPPT/CTS: central polypurine tract and central termination sequence of HIV-1
   5759..5999    +  promoter       U6 promoter: RNA polymerase III promoter for human U6 snRNA
   6047..6114    +  misc_RNA       tracrRNA (fragment): trans-activating CRISPR RNA for the Streptococcus pyogenes CRISPR/Cas9 system
   6167..6659    +  promoter       PGK promoter: mouse phosphoglycerate kinase 1 promoter
   6689..7719    +  CDS            Cre (fragment): site-specific recombinase Cre is a site-specific recombinase from bacteriophage P1. Recombination occurs at loxP sequences.
   7752..5       +  misc_feature   MCS (fragment) (across the origin): pBluescript multiple cloning site
>Addgene plasmid #177247 | hu6-sgCebpb_v1 (opti) | addgene full sequence | sequence record 352715 | Addgene NGS Result
CGATAATCAACCTCTGGATTACAAAATTTGTGAAAGATTGACTGGTATTCTTAACTATGTTGCTCCTTTT
ACGCTATGTGGATACGCTGCTTTAATGCCTTTGTATCATGCTATTGCTTCCCGTATGGCTTTCATTTTCT
CCTCCTTGTATAAATCCTGGTTGCTGTCTCTTTATGAGGAGTTGTGGCCCGTTGTCAGGCAACGTGGCGT
GGTGTGCACTGTGTTTGCTGACGCAACCCCCACTGGTTGGGGCATTGCCACCACCTGTCAGCTCCTTTCC
GGGACTTTCGCTTTCCCCCTCCCTATTGCCACGGCGGAACTCATCGCCGCCTGCCTTGCCCGCTGCTGGA
CAGGGGCTCGGCTGTTGGGCACTGACAATTCCGTGGTGTTGTCGGGGAAATCATCGTCCTTTCCTTGGCT
GCTCGCCTGTGTTGCCACCTGGATTCTGCGCGGGACGTCCTTCTGCTACGTCCCTTCGGCCCTCAATCCA
GCGGACCTTCCTTCCCGCGGCCTGCTGCCGGCTCTGCGGCCTCTTCCGCGTCTTCGCCTTCGCCCTCAGA
CGAGTCGGATCTCCCTTTGGGCCGCCTCCCCGCATCGATACCGTCGACCTCGATCGAGACCTAGAAAAAC
ATGGAGCAATCACAAGTAGCAATACAGCAGCTACCAATGCTGATTGTGCCTGGCTAGAAGCACAAGAGGA
GGAGGAGGTGGGTTTTCCAGTCACACCTCAGGTACCTTTAAGACCAATGACTTACAAGGCAGCTGTAGAT
CTTAGCCACTTTTTAAAAGAAAAGGGGGGACTGGAAGGGCTAATTCACTCCCAACGAAGACAAGATATCC
TTGATCTGTGGATCTACCACACACAAGGCTACTTCCCTGATTGGCAGAACTACACACCAGGGCCAGGGAT
CAGATATCCACTGACCTTTGGATGGTGCTACAAGCTAGTACCAGTTGAGCAAGAGAAGGTAGAAGAAGCC
AATGAAGGAGAGAACACCCGCTTGTTACACCCTGTGAGCCTGCATGGGATGGATGACCCGGAGAGAGAAG
TATTAGAGTGGAGGTTTGACAGCCGCCTAGCATTTCATCACATGGCCCGAGAGCTGCATCCGGACTGTAC
TGGGTCTCTCTGGTTAGACCAGATCTGAGCCTGGGAGCTCTCTGGCTAACTAGGGAACCCACTGCTTAAG
CCTCAATAAAGCTTGCCTTGAGTGCTTCAAGTAGTGTGTGCCCGTCTGTTGTGTGACTCTGGTAACTAGA
GATCCCTCAGACCCTTTTAGTCAGTGTGGAAAATCTCTAGCAGCATGTGAGCAAAAGGCCAGCAAAAGGC
CAGGAACCGTAAAAAGGCCGCGTTGCTGGCGTTTTTCCATAGGCTCCGCCCCCCTGACGAGCATCACAAA
AATCGACGCTCAAGTCAGAGGTGGCGAAACCCGACAGGACTATAAAGATACCAGGCGTTTCCCCCTGGAA
GCTCCCTCGTGCGCTCTCCTGTTCCGACCCTGCCGCTTACCGGATACCTGTCCGCCTTTCTCCCTTCGGG
AAGCGTGGCGCTTTCTCATAGCTCACGCTGTAGGTATCTCAGTTCGGTGTAGGTCGTTCGCTCCAAGCTG
GGCTGTGTGCACGAACCCCCCGTTCAGCCCGACCGCTGCGCCTTATCCGGTAACTATCGTCTTGAGTCCA
ACCCGGTAAGACACGACTTATCGCCACTGGCAGCAGCCACTGGTAACAGGATTAGCAGAGCGAGGTATGT
AGGCGGTGCTACAGAGTTCTTGAAGTGGTGGCCTAACTACGGCTACACTAGAAGAACAGTATTTGGTATC
TGCGCTCTGCTGAAGCCAGTTACCTTCGGAAAAAGAGTTGGTAGCTCTTGATCCGGCAAACAAACCACCG
CTGGTAGCGGTGGTTTTTTTGTTTGCAAGCAGCAGATTACGCGCAGAAAAAAAGGATCTCAAGAAGATCC
TTTGATCTTTTCTACGGGGTCTGACGCTCAGTGGAACGAAAACTCACGTTAAGGGATTTTGGTCATGAGA
TTATCAAAAAGGATCTTCACCTAGATCCTTTTAAATTAAAAATGAAGTTTTAAATCAATCTAAAGTATAT
ATGAGTAAACTTGGTCTGACAGTTACCAATGCTTAATCAGTGAGGCACCTATCTCAGCGATCTGTCTATT
TCGTTCATCCATAGTTGCCTGACTCCCCGTCGTGTAGATAACTACGATACGGGAGGGCTTACCATCTGGC
CCCAGTGCTGCAATGATACCGCGAGACCCACGCTCACCGGCTCCAGATTTATCAGCAATAAACCAGCCAG
CCGGAAGGGCCGAGCGCAGAAGTGGTCCTGCAACTTTATCCGCCTCCATCCAGTCTATTAATTGTTGCCG
GGAAGCTAGAGTAAGTAGTTCGCCAGTTAATAGTTTGCGCAACGTTGTTGCCATTGCTACAGGCATCGTG
GTGTCACGCTCGTCGTTTGGTATGGCTTCATTCAGCTCCGGTTCCCAACGATCAAGGCGAGTTACATGAT
CCCCCATGTTGTGCAAAAAAGCGGTTAGCTCCTTCGGTCCTCCGATCGTTGTCAGAAGTAAGTTGGCCGC
AGTGTTATCACTCATGGTTATGGCAGCACTGCATAATTCTCTTACTGTCATGCCATCCGTAAGATGCTTT
TCTGTGACTGGTGAGTACTCAACCAAGTCATTCTGAGAATAGTGTATGCGGCGACCGAGTTGCTCTTGCC
CGGCGTCAATACGGGATAATACCGCGCCACATAGCAGAACTTTAAAAGTGCTCATCATTGGAAAACGTTC
TTCGGGGCGAAAACTCTCAAGGATCTTACCGCTGTTGAGATCCAGTTCGATGTAACCCACTCGTGCACCC
AACTGATCTTCAGCATCTTTTACTTTCACCAGCGTTTCTGGGTGAGCAAAAACAGGAAGGCAAAATGCCG
CAAAAAAGGGAATAAGGGCGACACGGAAATGTTGAATACTCATACTCTTCCTTTTTCAATATTATTGAAG
CATTTATCAGGGTTATTGTCTCATGAGCGGATACATATTTGAATGTATTTAGAAAAATAAACAAATAGGG
GTTCCGCGCACATTTCCCCGAAAAGTGCCACCTGACGTCGACGGATCGGGAGATCTCCCGATCCCCTATG
GTGCACTCTCAGTACAATCTGCTCTGATGCCGCATAGTTAAGCCAGTATCTGCTCCCTGCTTGTGTGTTG
GAGGTCGCTGAGTAGTGCGCGAGCAAAATTTAAGCTACAACAAGGCAAGGCTTGACCGACAATTGCATGA
AGAATCTGCTTAGGGTTAGGCGTTTTGCGCTGCTTCGCGATGTACGGGCCAGATATACGCGTTGACATTG
ATTATTGACTAGTTATTAATAGTAATCAATTACGGGGTCATTAGTTCATAGCCCATATATGGAGTTCCGC
GTTACATAACTTACGGTAAATGGCCCGCCTGGCTGACCGCCCAACGACCCCCGCCCATTGACGTCAATAA
TGACGTATGTTCCCATAGTAACGCCAATAGGGACTTTCCATTGACGTCAATGGGTGGAGTATTTACGGTA
AACTGCCCACTTGGCAGTACATCAAGTGTATCATATGCCAAGTACGCCCCCTATTGACGTCAATGACGGT
AAATGGCCCGCCTGGCATTATGCCCAGTACATGACCTTATGGGACTTTCCTACTTGGCAGTACATCTACG
TATTAGTCATCGCTATTACCATGGTGATGCGGTTTTGGCAGTACATCAATGGGCGTGGATAGCGGTTTGA
CTCACGGGGATTTCCAAGTCTCCACCCCATTGACGTCAATGGGAGTTTGTTTTGGCACCAAAATCAACGG
GACTTTCCAAAATGTCGTAACAACTCCGCCCCATTGACGCAAATGGGCGGTAGGCGTGTACGGTGGGAGG
TCTATATAAGCAGCGCGTTTTGCCTGTACTGGGTCTCTCTGGTTAGACCAGATCTGAGCCTGGGAGCTCT
CTGGCTAACTAGGGAACCCACTGCTTAAGCCTCAATAAAGCTTGCCTTGAGTGCTTCAAGTAGTGTGTGC
CCGTCTGTTGTGTGACTCTGGTAACTAGAGATCCCTCAGACCCTTTTAGTCAGTGTGGAAAATCTCTAGC
AGTGGCGCCCGAACAGGGACTTGAAAGCGAAAGGGAAACCAGAGGAGCTCTCTCGACGCAGGACTCGGCT
TGCTGAAGCGCGCACGGCAAGAGGCGAGGGGCGGCGACTGGTGAGTACGCCAAAAATTTTGACTAGCGGA
GGCTAGAAGGAGAGAGATGGGTGCGAGAGCGTCAGTATTAAGCGGGGGAGAATTAGATCGCGATGGGAAA
AAATTCGGTTAAGGCCAGGGGGAAAGAAAAAATATAAATTAAAACATATAGTATGGGCAAGCAGGGAGCT
AGAACGATTCGCAGTTAATCCTGGCCTGTTAGAAACATCAGAAGGCTGTAGACAAATACTGGGACAGCTA
CAACCATCCCTTCAGACAGGATCAGAAGAACTTAGATCATTATATAATACAGTAGCAACCCTCTATTGTG
TGCATCAAAGGATAGAGATAAAAGACACCAAGGAAGCTTTAGACAAGATAGAGGAAGAGCAAAACAAAAG
TAAGACCACCGCACAGCAAGCGGCCGGCCGCTGATCTTCAGACCTGGAGGAGGAGATATGAGGGACAATT
GGAGAAGTGAATTATATAAATATAAAGTAGTAAAAATTGAACCATTAGGAGTAGCACCCACCAAGGCAAA
GAGAAGAGTGGTGCAGAGAGAAAAAAGAGCAGTGGGAATAGGAGCTTTGTTCCTTGGGTTCTTGGGAGCA
GCAGGAAGCACTATGGGCGCAGCGTCAATGACGCTGACGGTACAGGCCAGACAATTATTGTCTGGTATAG
TGCAGCAGCAGAACAATTTGCTGAGGGCTATTGAGGCGCAACAGCATCTGTTGCAACTCACAGTCTGGGG
CATCAAGCAGCTCCAGGCAAGAATCCTGGCTGTGGAAAGATACCTAAAGGATCAACAGCTCCTGGGGATT
TGGGGTTGCTCTGGAAAACTCATTTGCACCACTGCTGTGCCTTGGAATGCTAGTTGGAGTAATAAATCTC
TGGAACAGATTTGGAATCACACGACCTGGATGGAGTGGGACAGAGAAATTAACAATTACACAAGCTTAAT
ACACTCCTTAATTGAAGAATCGCAAAACCAGCAAGAAAAGAATGAACAAGAATTATTGGAATTAGATAAA
TGGGCAAGTTTGTGGAATTGGTTTAACATAACAAATTGGCTGTGGTATATAAAATTATTCATAATGATAG
TAGGAGGCTTGGTAGGTTTAAGAATAGTTTTTGCTGTACTTTCTATAGTGAATAGAGTTAGGCAGGGATA
TTCACCATTATCGTTTCAGACCCACCTCCCAACCCCGAGGGGACCCGACAGGCCCGAAGGAATAGAAGAA
GAAGGTGGAGAGAGAGACAGAGACAGATCCATTCGATTAGTGAACGGATCGGCACTGCGTGCGCCAATTC
TGCAGACAAATGGCAGTATTCATCCACAATTTTAAAAGAAAAGGGGGGATTGGGGGGTACAGTGCAGGGG
AAAGAATAGTAGACATAATAGCAACAGACATACAAACTAAAGAATTACAAAAACAAATTACAAAAATTCA
AAATTTTCGGGTTTATTACAGGGACAGCAGAGATCCAGTTTGGTTAGTACCGGGCCCGCTCTAGCCCTGC
AGGAACTGTTTAAACTGTGAGGGCCTATTTCCCATGATTCCTTCATATTTGCATATACGATACAAGGCTG
TTAGAGAGATAATTGGAATTAATTTGACTGTAAACACAAAGATATTAGTACAAAATACGTGACGTAGAAA
GTAATAATTTCTTGGGTAGTTTGCAGTTTTAAAATTATGTTTTAAAATGGACTATCATATGCTTACCGTA
ACTTGAAAGTATTTCGATTTCTTGGCTTTATATATCTTGTGGAAAGGACGAAACACCGATGGGTCTAAAG
GCGGCGGGGTTTAAGAGCTATGCTGGAAACAGCATAGCAAGTTTAAATAAGGCTAGTCCGTTATCAACTT
GAAAAAGTGGCACCGAGTCGGTGCTTTTTTGTTTGGCGCGCCTATGGCTTAATTAACATGGCGGCCGCAT
TCTACCGGGTAGGGGAGGCGCTTTTCCCAAGGCAGTCTGGAGCATGCGCTTTAGCAGCCCCGCTGGGCAC
TTGGCGCTACACAAGTGGCCTCTGGCCTCGCACACATTCCACATCCACCGGTAGGCGCCAACCGGCTCCG
TTCTTTGGTGGCCCCTTCGCGCCACCTTCTACTCCTCCCCTAGTCAGGAAGTTCCCCCCCGCCCCGCAGC
TCGCGTCGTGCAGGACGTGACAAATGGAAGTAGCACGTCTCACTAGTCTCGTGCAGATGGACAGCACCGC
TGAGCAATGGAAGCGGGTAGGCCTTTGGGGCAGCGGCCAATAGCAGCTTTGCTCCTTCGCTTTCTGGGCT
CAGAGGCTGGGAAGGGGTGGGTCCGGGGGCGGGCTCAGGGGCGGGCTCAGGGGCGGGGCGGGCGCCCGAA
GGTCCTCCGGAGGCCCGGCATTCTGCACGCTTCAAAAGCGCACGTCTGCCGCGCTGTTCTCCTCTTCCTC
ATCTCCGGGACCCGGGATGCCCAAGAAGAAGAGGAAGGTGTCCAATTTACTGACCGTACACCAAAATTTG
CCTGCATTACCGGTCGATGCAACGAGTGATGAGGTTCGCAAGAACCTGATGGACATGTTCAGGGATCGCC
AGGCGTTTTCTGAGCATACCTGGAAAATGCTTCTGTCCGTTTGCCGGTCGTGGGCGGCATGGTGCAAGTT
GAATAACCGGAAATGGTTTCCCGCAGAACCTGAAGATGTTCGCGATTATCTTCTATATCTTCAGGCGCGC
GGTCTGGCAGTAAAAACTATCCAGCAACATTTGGGCCAGCTAAACATGCTTCATCGTCGGTCCGGGCTGC
CACGACCAAGTGACAGCAATGCTGTTTCACTGGTTATGCGGCGGATCCGAAAAGAAAACGTTGATGCCGG
TGAACGTGCAAAACAGGCTCTAGCGTTCGAACGCACTGATTTCGACCAGGTTCGTTCACTCATGGAAAAT
AGCGATCGCTGCCAGGATATACGTAATCTGGCATTTCTGGGGATTGCTTATAACACCCTGTTACGTATAG
CCGAAATTGCCAGGATCAGGGTTAAAGATATCTCACGTACTGACGGTGGGAGAATGTTAATCCATATTGG
CAGAACGAAAACGCTGGTTAGCACCGCAGGTGTAGAGAAGGCACTTAGCCTGGGGGTAACTAAACTGGTC
GAGCGATGGATTTCCGTCTCTGGTGTAGCTGATGATCCGAATAACTACCTGTTTTGCCGGGTCAGAAAAA
ATGGTGTTGCCGCGCCATCTGCCACCAGCCAGCTATCAACTCGCGCCCTGGAAGGGATTTTTGAAGCAAC
TCATCGATTGATTTACGGCGCTAAGGATGACTCTGGTCAGAGATACCTGGCCTGGTCTGGACACAGTGCC
CGTGTCGGAGCCGCGCGAGATATGGCCCGCGCTGGAGTTTCAATACCGGAGATCATGCAAGCTGGTGGCT
GGACCAATGTAAATATTGTCATGAACTATATCCGTAACCTGGATAGTGAAACAGGGGCAATGGTGCGCCT
GCTGGAAGATGGCGATTAGCCATGTTTAAGGGTTCCGGTTCCACTAGGTACAATTCGATATCAAGCTTAT
